Addgene plasmid #31561: pT-BS
Depositing lab: Yegor Vassetzky. Depositing organization: CNRS, Delegation Ile-de-France Est. Publication: A set of vectors for introduction of antibiotic resistance genes by in vitro Cre-mediated recombination. Dmitriev PV, Vassetzky YS. BMC Res Notes. 2008 Dec 23;1:135. doi: 10.1186/1756-0500-1-135. PubMed 19105832.
Backbone
  Vector backbone: pBlueScriptII
  Backbone manufacturer: Stratagene
  Backbone size w/o insert (bp): 3029
  Vector type: Bacterial Expression
Growth in bacteria
  Bacterial resistance: Ampicillin, 100 μg/mL
  Growth temperature: 37°C
  Growth strain: DH5alpha
  Copy number: Low Copy
Gene/Insert
  Gene/Insert name: LoxP (alt name: LoxP site)
  Insert size (bp): 20
  Cloning method: Restriction Enzyme; 5′ cloning site BspHI (destroyed during cloning); 3′ cloning site BspHI (destroyed during cloning)
  Sequencing primers: 5′ n/a
Resource information
  A portion of this plasmid was derived from a plasmid made by: LoxP site was from phrGFP plasmid (Stratagene)
Terms and licenses: Academic/Nonprofit Terms; Industry Terms: Not Available to Industry
How to cite: pT-BS was a gift from Yegor Vassetzky (Addgene plasmid # 31561 ; http://n2t.net/addgene:31561 ; RRID:Addgene_31561)
