[The description below was written by a language model from this plasmid's Addgene catalogue record and pLannotate feature annotations shown in this document.]
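Description:
pT-BS is a small (about 3.05 kb) bacterial cloning plasmid built on the pBluescript II backbone, into which a single loxP site has been introduced. It carries the standard pBluescript components: a ColE1/pUC-type origin for replication in E. coli, an f1 phage origin that allows single-stranded DNA production with helper phage, and the bla (AmpR) gene for ampicillin selection. The catalogue lists it as low copy, whereas the annotated origin is of the type usually described as high copy, so the two sources disagree here. The multiple cloning site lies within a lacZα fragment driven by the lac promoter with its operator and CAP binding site, and is flanked by opposing T7 and T3 promoters. This is the usual arrangement for blue/white screening and in vitro transcription of cloned fragments.

The only added element is the loxP site, the 34 bp Cre recombinase target, which was taken from a commercial phrGFP plasmid and inserted at BspHI sites that were destroyed during cloning. In the feature table it sits between the replication origin and the end of the β-lactamase coding sequence, outside the polylinker, so the cloning region is left intact. The record gives the insert as 20 bp, shorter than the annotated loxP feature, probably reflecting the net size change rather than the site's length. No eukaryotic promoter, reporter or additional resistance gene is annotated. According to the associated publication title, pT-BS belongs to a vector set for introducing antibiotic resistance genes by in vitro Cre-mediated recombination. Its single loxP site suggests it acts as a target plasmid that Cre can fuse with another loxP-bearing plasmid, though the record does not describe its precise role.
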