Features (pLannotate 1.2.2; 14 found; start..end, strand, type, name):
      4..432     +  rep_origin     f1 ori (sequence partly withheld): f1 bacteriophage origin of replication; arrow indicates direction of (+) strand synthesis
    463..618     -  CDS            lacZα (fragment): LacZα fragment of β-galactosidase; lacZ fragment
    626..644     +  promoter       T7 promoter: promoter for bacteriophage T7 RNA polymerase
    653..760     -  misc_feature   MCS: pBluescript multiple cloning site
    773..791     -  promoter       T3 promoter: promoter for bacteriophage T3 RNA polymerase
    836..852     -  protein_bind   lac operator: The lac repressor binds to the lac operator to inhibit transcription in E. coli. This inhibition can be relieved by adding lactose or isopropyl-β-D-thiogalactopyranoside (IPTG). lac repressor encoded by lacI
    860..890     -  promoter       lac promoter: promoter for the E. coli lac operon
    905..926     -  protein_bind   CAP binding site: CAP binding activates transcription in the presence of cAMP. E. coli catabolite activator protein
    939..1031    -  CDS            lacI (fragment): lac repressor; lacI; The lac repressor binds to the lac operator to inhibit transcription in E. coli. This inhibition can be relieved by adding lactose or isopropyl-β-D-thiogalactopyranoside (IPTG).
   1214..1802    -  rep_origin     ori: high-copy-number ColE1/pMB1/pBR322/pUC origin of replication
   1873..1923    +  promoter       AmpR promoter (fragment): bla
   1940..1973    -  protein_bind   loxP: Cre-mediated recombination occurs in the 8-bp core sequence (GCATACAT). Cre recombinase
   2015..2875    -  CDS            AmpR: β-lactamase; bla; confers resistance to ampicillin, carbenicillin, and related antibiotics
   2967..3026    -  promoter       AmpR promoter (fragment): bla
>Addgene plasmid #31561 | pT-BS | depositor full sequence | sequence record 14458 | Author sequence
CTG
[124 nt withheld, positions 4-127]
C
[91 nt withheld, positions 129-219]
A
[49 nt withheld, positions 221-269]
CCTTTGACGTTGGAGTCCACGTTCTTT
[37 nt withheld, positions 297-333]
ACCCTATCTCGGTCTATTCTTTTGATTTATAAGGGATTTTGCCGATTTCGGCCTATTGGTTAAAAAATGA
GCTGATTTAACAAAAATTTAACGCGAATTTTAACAAAATATTAACGCTTACAATTTCCATTCGCCATTCA
GGCTGCGCAACTGTTGGGAAGGGCGATCGGTGCGGGCCTCTTCGCTATTACGCCAGCTGGCGAAAGGGGG
ATGTGCTGCAAGGCGATTAAGTTGGGTAACGCCAGGGTTTTCCCAGTCACGACGTTGTAAAACGACGGCC
AGTGAGCGCGCGTAATACGACTCACTATAGGGCGAATTGGGTACCGGGCCCCCCCTCGAGGTCGACGGTA
TCGATAAGCTTGATATCGAATTCCTGCAGCCCGGGGGATCCACTAGTTCTAGAGCGGCCGCCACCGCGGT
GGAGCTCCAGCTTTTGTTCCCTTTAGTGAGGGTTAATTGCGCGCTTGGCGTAATCATGGTCATAGCTGTT
TCCTGTGTGAAATTGTTATCCGCTCACAATTCCACACAACATACGAGCCGGAAGCATAAAGTGTAAAGCC
TGGGGTGCCTAATGAGTGAGCTAACTCACATTAATTGCGTTGCGCTCACTGCCCGCTTTCCAGTCGGGAA
ACCTGTCGTGCCAGCTGCATTAATGAATCGGCCAACGCGCGGGGAGAGGCGGTTTGCGTATTGGGCGCTC
TTCCGCTTCCTCGCTCACTGACTCGCTGCGCTCGGTCGTTCGGCTGCGGCGAGCGGTATCAGCTCACTCA
AAGGCGGTAATACGGTTATCCACAGAATCAGGGGATAACGCAGGAAAGAACATGTGAGCAAAAGGCCAGC
AAAAGGCCAGGAACCGTAAAAAGGCCGCGTTGCTGGCGTTTTTCCATAGGCTCCGCCCCCCTGACGAGCA
TCACAAAAATCGACGCTCAAGTCAGAGGTGGCGAAACCCGACAGGACTATAAAGATACCAGGCGTTTCCC
CCTGGAAGCTCCCTCGTGCGCTCTCCTGTTCCGACCCTGCCGCTTACCGGATACCTGTCCGCCTTTCTCC
CTTCGGGAAGCGTGGCGCTTTCTCATAGCTCACGCTGTAGGTATCTCAGTTCGGTGTAGGTCGTTCGCTC
CAAGCTGGGCTGTGTGCACGAACCCCCCGTTCAGCCCGACCGCTGCGCCTTATCCGGTAACTATCGTCTT
GAGTCCAACCCGGTAAGACACGACTTATCGCCACTGGCAGCAGCCACTGGTAACAGGATTAGCAGAGCGA
GGTATGTAGGCGGTGCTACAGAGTTCTTGAAGTGGTGGCCTAACTACGGCTACACTAGAAGGACAGTATT
TGGTATCTGCGCTCTGCTGAAGCCAGTTACCTTCGGAAAAAGAGTTGGTAGCTCTTGATCCGGCAAACAA
ACCACCGCTGGTAGCGGTGGTTTTTTTGTTTGCAAGCAGCAGATTACGCGCAGAAAAAAAGGATCTCAAG
AAGATCCTTTGATCTTTTCTACGGGGTCTGACGCTCAGTGGAACGAAAACTCACGTTAAGGGATTTTGGT
CATGAGACAATAACCCTGATAAATGCTTCAATAATATTGAAAAAGGAAGAATCCTGAGGCCGGGCCATAA
CTTCGTATAATGTATGCTATACGAAGTTATCCATGGGCCCCCCCTCGACATGAGTAAACTTGGTCTGACA
GTTACCAATGCTTAATCAGTGAGGCACCTATCTCAGCGATCTGTCTATTTCGTTCATCCATAGTTGCCTG
ACTCCCCGTCGTGTAGATAACTACGATACGGGAGGGCTTACCATCTGGCCCCAGTGCTGCAATGATACCG
CGAGACCCACGCTCACCGGCTCCAGATTTATCAGCAATAAACCAGCCAGCCGGAAGGGCCGAGCGCAGAA
GTGGTCCTGCAACTTTATCCGCCTCCATCCAGTCTATTAATTGTTGCCGGGAAGCTAGAGTAAGTAGTTC
GCCAGTTAATAGTTTGCGCAACGTTGTTGCCATTGCTACAGGCATCGTGGTGTCACGCTCGTCGTTTGGT
ATGGCTTCATTCAGCTCCGGTTCCCAACGATCAAGGCGAGTTACATGATCCCCCATGTTGTGCAAAAAAG
CGGTTAGCTCCTTCGGTCCTCCGATCGTTGTCAGAAGTAAGTTGGCCGCAGTGTTATCACTCATGGTTAT
GGCAGCACTGCATAATTCTCTTACTGTCATGCCATCCGTAAGATGCTTTTCTGTGACTGGTGAGTACTCA
ACCAAGTCATTCTGAGAATAGTGTATGCGGCGACCGAGTTGCTCTTGCCCGGCGTCAATACGGGATAATA
CCGCGCCACATAGCAGAACTTTAAAAGTGCTCATCATTGGAAAACGTTCTTCGGGGCGAAAACTCTCAAG
GATCTTACCGCTGTTGAGATCCAGTTCGATGTAACCCACTCGTGCACCCAACTGATCTTCAGCATCTTTT
ACTTTCACCAGCGTTTCTGGGTGAGCAAAAACAGGAAGGCAAAATGCCGCAAAAAAGGGAATAAGGGCGA
CACGGAAATGTTGAATACTCATACTCTTCCTCAGGTTACTCATATATACTTTAGATTGATTTAAAACTTC
ATTTTTAATTTAAAAGGATCTAGGTGAAGATCCTTTTTGATAATCTCATGAGCGGATACATATTTGAATG
TATTTAGAAAAATAAACAAATAGGGGTTCCGCGCACATTTCCCCGAAAAGTGCCAC
