>Addgene plasmid #31561 | pT-BS | addgene partial sequence | sequence record 43276 | M13pUC-Fwd 5'-CCCAGTCACGACGTTGTAAAACG-3'
CACTATAGGGCGAATTGGGTACCGGGCCCCCCCTCGAGGTCGACGGTATCGATAAGCTTGATATCGAATT
CCTGCAGCCCGGGGGATCCACTAGTTCTAGAGCGGCCGCCACCGCGGTGGAGCTCCAGCTTTTGTTCCCT
TTAGTGAGGGTTAATTGCGCGCTTGGCGTAATCATGGTCATAGCTGTTTCCTGTGTGAAATTGTTATCCG
CTCACAATTCCACACAACATACGAGCCGGAAGCATAAAGTGTAAAGCCTGGGGTGCCTAATGAGTGAGCT
AACTCACATTAATTGCGTTGCGCTCACTGCCCGCTTTCCAGTCGGGAAACCTGTCGTGCCAGCTGCATTA
ATGAATCGGCCAACGCGCGGGGAGAGGCGGTTTGCGTATTGGGCGCTCTTCCGCTTCCTCGCTCACTGAC
TCGCTGCGCTCGGTCGTTCGGCTGCGGCGAGCGGTATCAGCTCACTCAAAGGCGGTAATACGGTTATCCA
CAGAATCAGGGGATAACGCAGGAAAGAACATGTGAGCAAAAGGCCAGCAAAAGGCCAGGAACCGTAAAAA
GGCCGCGTTGCTGGCGTTTTTCCATAGGCTCCGCCCCCCTGACGAGCATCACAAAAATCGACGCTCAAGT
CAGAGGTGGCGAAACCCGACAGGACTATAAAGATACCAGGCGTTTCCCCCTGGAAGCTCCCTCGTGCGCT
CTCCTGTTCCGACCCTGCCGCTTACCGGATACCTGTCCGCCTTTCTCCCTTCGGGAAGCGTGGCGCTTTC
TCATAGCTCACGCTGTAGGTATCTCAGTTCGGTGTAGGTCGTTCGCTCCAAGCTGGGCTGTGTGCACGAA
CCCCCCGTTCAGCCCGACCGCTGCGCCTTATCCGGTAACTATCGTCTTGAGTCCAACCCGGTAAGACACG
ACT
