>Addgene plasmid #31561 | pT-BS | addgene partial sequence | sequence record 45583 | Amp-F (5' AAGCCCTCCCGTATCGTAGT 3')
GACGAAATAGACAGATCGCTGAGATAGGTGCCTCACTGATTAAGCATTGGTAACTGTCAGACCAAGTTTA
CTCATGTCGAGGGGGGGCCCATGGATAACTTCGTATAGCATACATTATACGAAGTTATGGCCCGGCCTCA
GGATTCTTCCTTTTTCAATATTATTGAAGCATTTATCAGGGTTATTGTCTCATGACCAAAATCCCTTAAC
GTGAGTTTTCGTTCCACTGAGCGTCAGACCCCGTAGAAAAGATCAAAGGATCTTCTTGAGATCCTTTTTT
TCTGCGCGTAATCTGCTGCTTGCAAACAAAAAAACCACCGCTACCAGCGGTGGTTTGTTTGCCGGATCAA
GAGCTACCAACTCTTTTTCCGAAGGTAACTGGCTTCAGTAGAGCGCAGATACCAAATACTGTTCTTCTAG
TGTAGCCGTAGTTAGGCCACCACTTCAAGAACTCTGTAGCACCGCCTACATACCTCGCTCTGCTAATCCT
GTTACCAGTGGCTGCTGCCAGTGGCGATAAGTCGTGTCTTACCGGGTTGGACTCAAGACGATAGTTACCG
GATAAGGCGCAGCGGTCGGGCTGAACGGGGGGTTCGTGCACACAGCCCAGCTTGGAGCGAACGACCTACA
CCGAACTGAGATACCTACAGCGTGAGCTATGAGAAAGCGCCACGCTTCCCGAAGGGAGAAAGGCGGACAG
GTATCCGGTAAGCGGCAGGGTCGGAACAGGAGAGCGCACGAGGGAGCTTCCAGGGGGAAACGCCTGGTAT
CTTTATAGTCCTGTCGGGTTTCGCCACCTCTGACTTGAGCGTCGATTTTTGTGATGCTCGTCAGGGGG
